>Addgene plasmid #134350 | AAVS1-TRE-SHH | addgene full sequence | sequence record 305675 | Addgene NGS Result
GAAAAGATCAAAGGATCTTCTTGAGATCCTTTTTTTCTGCGCGTAATCTGCTGCTTGCAAACAAAAAAAC
CACCGCTACCAGCGGTGGTTTGTTTGCCGGATCAAGAGCTACCAACTCTTTTTCCGAAGGTAACTGGCTT
CAGCAGAGCGCAGATACCAAATACTGTTCTTCTAGTGTAGCCGTAGTTAGGCCACCACTTCAAGAACTCT
GTAGCACCGCCTACATACCTCGCTCTGCTAATCCTGTTACCAGTGGCTGCTGCCAGTGGCGATAAGTCGT
GTCTTACCGGGTTGGACTCAAGACGATAGTTACCGGATAAGGCGCAGCGGTCGGGCTGAACGGGGGGTTC
GTGCACACAGCCCAGCTTGGAGCGAACGACCTACACCGAACTGAGATACCTACAGCGTGAGCTATGAGAA
AGCGCCACGCTTCCCGAAGGGAGAAAGGCGGACAGGTATCCGGTAAGCGGCAGGGTCGGAACAGGAGAGC
GCACGAGGGAGCTTCCAGGGGGAAACGCCTGGTATCTTTATAGTCCTGTCGGGTTTCGCCACCTCTGACT
TGAGCGTCGATTTTTGTGATGCTCGTCAGGGGGGCGGAGCCTATGGAAAAACGCCAGCAACGCGGCCTTT
TTACGGTTCCTGGCCTTTTGCTGGCCTTTTGCTCACATGTTCTTTCCTGCGTTATCCCCTGATTCTGTGG
ATAACCGTATTACCGCCTTTGAGTGAGCTGATACCGCTCGCCGCAGCCGAACGACCGAGCGCAGCGAGTC
AGTGAGCGAGGAAGCGGAAGAGCGCCCAATACGCAAACCGCCTCTCCCCGCGCGTTGGCCGATTCATTAA
TGCAGCTGGCACGACAGGTTTCCCGACTGGAAAGCGGGCAGTGAGCGCAACGCAATTAATGTGAGTTAGC
TCACTCATTAGGCACCCCAGGCTTTACACTTTATGCTTCCGGCTCGTATGTTGTGTGGAATTGTGAGCGG
ATAACAATTTCACACAGGAAACAGCTATGACCATGATTACGCCAAGCTCAGAATTAACCCTCACTAAAGG
GACTAGTCCTGCAGGTTTAAACGAATTCGCCCTTTGCTTTCTCTGACCAGCATTCTCTCCCCTGGGCCTG
TGCCGCTTTCTGTCTGCAGCTTGTGGCCTGGGTCACCTCTACGGCTGGCCCAGATCCTTCCCTGCCGCCT
CCTTCAGGTTCCGTCTTCCTCCACTCCCTCTTCCCCTTGCTCTCTGCTGTGTTGCTGCCCAAGGATGCTC
TTTCCGGAGCACTTCCTTCTCGGCGCTGCACCACGTGATGTCCTCTGAGCGGATCCTCCCCGTGTCTGGG
TCCTCTCCGGGCATCTCTCCTCCCTCACCCAACCCCATGCCGTCTTCACTCGCTGGGTTCCCTTTTCCTT
CTCCTTCTGGGGCCTGTGCCATCTCTCGTTTCTTAGGATGGCCTTCTCCGACGGATGTCTCCCTTGCGTC
CCGCCTCCCCTTCTTGTAGGCCTGCATCATCACCGTTTTTCTGGACAACCCCAAAGTACCCCGTCTCCCT
GGCTTTAGCCACCTCTCCATCCTCTTGCTTTCTTTGCCTGGACACCCCGTTCTCCTGTGGATTCGGGTCA
CCTCTCACTCCTTTCATTTGGGCAGCTCCCCTACCCCCCTTACCTCTCTAGTCTGTGCTAGCTCTTCCAG
CCCCCTGTCATGGCATCTTCCAGGGGTCCGAGAGCTCAGCTAGTCTTCTTCCTCCAACCCGGGCCCCTAT
GTCCACTTCAGGACAGCATGTTTGCTGCCTCCAGGGATCCTGTGTCCCCGAGCTGGGACCACCTTATATT
CCCAGGGCCGGTTAATGTGGCTCTGGTTCTGGGTACTTTTATCTGTCCCCTCCACCCCACAGTGGGGCAA
GCTTCTGACCTCTTCTCTTCCTCCCACAGGGCCTCGAGAGATCTGGCAGCGGAGAGGGCAGAGGAAGTCT
TCTAACATGCGGTGACGTGGAGGAGAATCCCGGCCCTAGGCTCGAGATGACCGAGTACAAGCCCACGGTG
CGCCTCGCCACCCGCGACGACGTCCCCAGGGCCGTACGCACCCTCGCCGCCGCGTTCGCCGACTACCCCG
CCACGCGCCACACCGTCGATCCGGACCGCCACATCGAGCGGGTCACCGAGCTGCAAGAACTCTTCCTCAC
GCGCGTCGGGCTCGACATCGGCAAGGTGTGGGTCGCGGACGACGGCGCCGCGGTGGCGGTCTGGACCACG
CCGGAGAGCGTCGAAGCGGGGGCGGTGTTCGCCGAGATCGGCCCGCGCATGGCCGAGTTGAGCGGTTCCC
GGCTGGCCGCGCAGCAACAGATGGAAGGCCTCCTGGCGCCGCACCGGCCCAAGGAGCCCGCGTGGTTCCT
GGCCACCGTCGGCGTCTCGCCCGACCACCAGGGCAAGGGTCTGGGCAGCGCCGTCGTGCTCCCCGGAGTG
GAGGCGGCCGAGCGCGCCGGGGTGCCCGCCTTCCTGGAGACCTCCGCGCCCCGCAACCTCCCCTTCTACG
AGCGGCTCGGCTTCACCGTCACCGCCGACGTCGAGGTGCCCGAAGGACCGCGCACCTGGTGCATGACCCG
CAAGCCCGGTGCCTGATCTAGAGGGCCCGTTTAAACCCGCTGATCAGCCTCGACTGTGCCTTCTAGTTGC
CAGCCATCTGTTGTTTGCCCCTCCCCCGTGCCTTCCTTGACCCTGGAAGGTGCCACTCCCACTGTCCTTT
CCTAATAAAATGAGGAAATTGCATCGCATTGTCTGAGTAGGTGTCATTCTATTCTGGGGGGTGGGGTGGG
GCAGGACAGCAAGGGGGAGGATTGGGAAGACAATAGCAGGCATGCTGGGGATGCGGTGGGCTCTATGGGT
CGAGGCAGTGAAAAAAATGCTTTATTTGTGAAATTTGTGATGCTATTGCTTTATTTGTAACCATTATAAG
CTGCAATAAACAAGTTAACAACAACAATTGCATTCATTTTATGTTTCAGGTTCAGGGGGAGGTGTGGGAG
GTTTTTTAAAGCAAGTAAAACCTCTACAAATGTGGTATGGCTGATTATGATCCTCTAGAGATATCGTCGA
CAAGCTTATCGATGCGGCCGCGCTAGCACGCGTCAGCTGACTAGAGGATCCCCGGATCAACCACTTTGTA
CAAGAAAGCTGGGTTGCGGCCGCACTCGAGCTAGCTGGACTTGACCGCCATGCCCAGCGGGTGCAGGGCC
TCGCTGTCCAGGAGCCAGGTGCCTATTTGGTAGAGCAGCTGCGAGTACCAGTGGATGCCCGCGGTGGCCC
CCGCACCCGGAGCGTCGGCAGCACCTGGAGCGGTTAGGGCTACTCTGCCGCCGCCGCCCCCGCGGTCCCC
GCCGCCGCTGTCCCCGCCGCGGTCCGTGCGCGCGGGCGCCAGTGCAGCCAGGAGCGCGTGCGCCAGGCGG
AAGGGCGCGAAGGCCCGGTGCGCCCAGCTGTGCTCCTCGATGACCGCGTAGCACGAGGCCAGCACCCGGT
TGATGAGAATGGTGCCCTGGGCCGTGAGCGGCGCGTAGGCGCCCGCGGCCTCCTCGCTTAGGGTCACGCT
GTGCACAGCGGCGGGCAGGAGCCGGCGGTCCCCGTCACGCTCGGCCACCACGTACACGCGCTGGCCCGGG
CGCACGCGGCTGGCGAACAGCGCCCGAGGCCCCAGTGCGCCCCCGGAAGGCGGCCCCGAGCCCGAGGACG
CCTCGGGCTCCCCGGTGGCCGAGTCGTTGTGCGGCGCCACAAAGAGCAGGTGCGCGGCGGTGAGCAGCAG
GCGCTCGCGCGGCTCCCGCGTCTCGATCACGTAGAAGACCTTCTTGGCGCCGTCGTCGCGGTCCAGGAAA
GTGAGGAAGTCGCTGTAGAGCAGCCGGCCCTGGTCGTCCGCCGCCAGCACGCGGTCCCCGGGGCTCAGGT
CCTTCACCAGCTTGGTGCCGCCCTGCTCCAGGTGCACCGTGGCCGAGCCCGGGAAGCAGCCTCCCGATTT
GGCCGCCACCGAGTTCTCTGCTTTCACCGAGCAGTGGATATGTGCCTTGGACTCGTAGTACACCCAGTCG
AAGCCGGCCTCCACCGCCAGGCGGGCCAGCATGCCGTACTTGCTGCGGTCGCGGTCAGACGTGGTGATGT
CCACTGCGCGGCCCTCGTAGTGCAGAGACTCCTCTGAGTGGTGGCCATCTTCGTCCCAGCCCTCGGTCAC
CCGCAGTTTCACTCCTGGCCACTGGTTCATCACCGAGATGGCCAAAGCGTTCAACTTGTCCTTACACCTC
TGAGTCATCAGCCTGTCCGCTCCGGTGTTTTCTTCATCCTTAAATATGATGTCGGGGTTGTAATTGGGGG
TGAGTTCCTTAAATCGCTCGGAGTTTCTGGAGATCTTCCCTTCATACCTTCCGCTGGCGCCTAGGGTCTT
CTCGGCCACATTGGGGATAAACTGCTTGTAGGCTAAAGGGGTCAGCTTTTTGGGGTGCCTCCTCTTCCCG
AACCCCCTGCCCGGTCCGCACGCCAGTCCCGAGCATACCAGCAGCGAGGAGACGAGGACTAGCAGCAGAC
ATCTCGCCAGCAGCAGCATGGTACCGAATTCCTTCAAGCCTGCTTTTTTGTACAAACTTGTTGATCGGAA
TTCTCCAGGCGATCTGACGGTTCACTAAACGAGCTCTGCTTATATAGGCCTCCCACCGTACACGCCTACC
TCGACATACGTTCTCTATCACTGATAGGGAGTAAACTCGACATACGTTCTCTATCACTGATAGGGATAAA
CTCGACATACGTTCTCTATCACTGATAGGGAGTAAACTCGACATACGTTCTCTATCACTGATAGGGAGTA
AACTCGACATACGTTCTCTATCACTGATAGGGAGTAAACTCGACATCGTTCTCTATCACTGATAGGGAGT
AAACTCGACATACGTTCTCTATCACTGATAGGGAGTAAACTCGACAGTACTAAGCTTTACTAGGGACAGG
ATTGGTGACAGAAAAGCCCCATCCTTAGGCCTCCTCCTTCCTAGTCTCCTGATATTGGGTCTAACCCCCA
CCTCCTGTTAGGCAGATTCCTTATCTGGTGACACACCCCCATTTCCTGGAGCCATCTCTCTCCTTGCCAG
AACCTCTAAGGTTTGCTTACGATGGAGCCAGAGAGGATCCTGGGAGGGAGAGCTTGGCAGGGGGTGGGAG
GGAAGGGGGGGATGCGTGACCTGCCCGGTTCTCAGTGGCCACCCTGCGCTACCCTCTCCCAGAACCTGAG
CTGCTCTGACGCGGCTGTCTGGTGCGTTTCACTGATCCTGGTGCTGCAGCTTCCTTACACTTCCCAAGAG
GAGAAGCAGTTTGGAAAAACAAAATCAGAATAAGTTGGTCCTGAGTTCTAACTTTGGCTCTTCACCTTTC
TAGTCCCCAATTTATATTGTTCCTCCGTGCGTCAGTTTTACCTGTGAGATAAGGCCAGTAGCCAGCCCCG
TCCTGGCAGGGCTGTGGTGAGGAGGGGGGTGTCCGTGTGGAAAACTCCCTTTGTGAGAATGGTGCGTCCT
AGGTGTTCACCAGGTCGTGGCCGCCTCTACTCCCTTTCTCTTTCTCCATCCTTCTTTCCTTAAAGAGTCC
CCAGTGCTATCTGGGACATATTCCTCCGCCCAGAGCAGGGTCCCGCTTCCCTAAGGCCCTGCTCTGGGCT
TCTGGGTTTGAGTCCTTGGCAAGCCCAGGAGAGGCGCTCAGGCTTCCCTGTCCCCCTTCCTCGTCCACCA
TCTCATGCCCCTGGCTCTCCTGCCCCTTCCCTACAGGGGTTCCTGGCTCTGCTCTAAGGGCGAATTCGCG
GCCGCTAAATTCAATTCGCCCTATAGTGAGTCGTATTACAATTCACTGGCCGTCGTTTTACAACGTCGTG
ACTGGGAAAACCCTGGCGTTACCCAACTTAATCGCCTTGCAGCACATCCCCCTTTCGCCAGCTGGCGTAA
TAGCGAAGAGGCCCGCACCGATCGCCCTTCCCAACAGTTGCGCAGCCTATACGTACGGCAGTTTAAGGTT
TACACCTATAAAAGAGAGAGCCGTTATCGTCTGTTTGTGGATGTACAGAGTGATATTATTGACACGCCGG
GGCGACGGATGGTGATCCCCCTGGCCAGTGCACGTCTGCTGTCAGATAAAGTCTCCCGTGAACTTTACCC
GGTGGTGCATATCGGGGATGAAAGCTGGCGCATGATGACCACCGATATGGCCAGTGTGCCGGTCTCCGTT
ATCGGGGAAGAAGTGGCTGATCTCAGCCACCGCGAAAATGACATCAAAAACGCCATTAACCTGATGTTCT
GGGGAATATAAATGTCAGGCATGAGATTATCAAAAAGGATCTTCACCTAGATCCTTTTCACGTAGAAAGC
CAGTCCGCAGAAACGGTGCTGACCCCGGATGAATGTCAGCTACTGGGCTATCTGGACAAGGGAAAACGCA
AGCGCAAAGAGAAAGCAGGTAGCTTGCAGTGGGCTTACATGGCGATAGCTAGACTGGGCGGTTTTATGGA
CAGCAAGCGAACCGGAATTGCCAGCTGGGGCGCCCTCTGGTAAGGTTGGGAAGCCCTGCAAAGTAAACTG
GATGGCTTTCTTGCCGCCAAGGATCTGATGGCGCAGGGGATCAAGCTCTGATCAAGAGACAGGATGAGGA
TCGTTTCGCATGATTGAACAAGATGGATTGCACGCAGGTTCTCCGGCCGCTTGGGTGGAGAGGCTATTCG
GCTATGACTGGGCACAACAGACAATCGGCTGCTCTGATGCCGCCGTGTTCCGGCTGTCAGCGCAGGGGCG
CCCGGTTCTTTTTGTCAAGACCGACCTGTCCGGTGCCCTGAATGAACTGCAAGACGAGGCAGCGCGGCTA
TCGTGGCTGGCCACGACGGGCGTTCCTTGCGCAGCTGTGCTCGACGTTGTCACTGAAGCGGGAAGGGACT
GGCTGCTATTGGGCGAAGTGCCGGGGCAGGATCTCCTGTCATCTCACCTTGCTCCTGCCGAGAAAGTATC
CATCATGGCTGATGCAATGCGGCGGCTGCATACGCTTGATCCGGCTACCTGCCCATTCGACCACCAAGCG
AAACATCGCATCGAGCGAGCACGTACTCGGATGGAAGCCGGTCTTGTCGATCAGGATGATCTGGACGAAG
AGCATCAGGGGCTCGCGCCAGCCGAACTGTTCGCCAGGCTCAAGGCGAGCATGCCCGACGGCGAGGATCT
CGTCGTGACCCATGCATGGCGATGCCTGCTTGCCGAATATCATGGTGGAAAATGGCCGCTTTTCTGGATT
CATCGACTGTGGCCGGCTGGGTGTGGCGGACCGCTATCAGGACATAGCGTTGGCTACCCGTGATATTGCT
GAAGAGCTTGGCGGCGAATGGGCTGACCGCTTCCTCGTGCTTTACGGTATCGCCGCTCCCGATTCGCAGC
GCATCGCCTTCTATCGCCTTCTTGACGAGTTCTTCTGAATTATTAACGCTTACAATTTCCTGATGCGGTA
TTTTCTCCTTACGCATCTGTGCGGTATTTCACACCGCATCAGGTGGCACTTTTCGGGGAAATGTGCGCGG
AACCCCTATTTGTTTATTTTTCTAAATACATTCAAATATGTATCCGCTCATGAGATTATCAAAAAGGATC
TTCACCTAGATCCTTTTAAATTAAAAATGAAGTTTTAAATCAATCTAAAGTATATATGAGTAAACTTGGT
CTGACAGTTACCAATGCTTAATCAGTGAGGCACCTATCTCAGCGATCTGTCTATTTCGTTCATCCATAGT
TGCCTGACTCCCCGTCGTGTAGATAACTACGATACGGGAGGGCTTACCATCTGGCCCCAGTGCTGCAATG
ATACCGCGAGACCCACGCTCACCGGCTCCAGATTTATCAGCAATAAACCAGCCAGCCGGAAGGGCCGAGC
GCAGAAGTGGTCCTGCAACTTTATCCGCCTCCATCCAGTCTATTAATTGTTGCCGGGAAGCTAGAGTAAG
TAGTTCGCCAGTTAATAGTTTGCGCAACGTTGTTGCCATTGCTACAGGCATCGTGGTGTCACGCTCGTCG
TTTGGTATGGCTTCATTCAGCTCCGGTTCCCAACGATCAAGGCGAGTTACATGATCCCCCATGTTGTGCA
AAAAAGCGGTTAGCTCCTTCGGTCCTCCGATCGTTGTCAGAAGTAAGTTGGCCGCAGTGTTATCACTCAT
GGTTATGGCAGCACTGCATAATTCTCTTACTGTCATGCCATCCGTAAGATGCTTTTCTGTGACTGGTGAA
TACTCAACCAAGTCATTCTGAGAATAGTGTATGCGGCGACCGAGTTGCTCTTGCCCGGCGTCAATACGGG
ATAATACCGCGCCACATAGCAGAACTTTAAAAGTGCTCATCATTGGAAAACGTTCTTCGGGGCGAAAACT
CTCAAGGATCTTACCGCTGTTGAGATCCAGTTCGATGTAACCCACTCGTGCACCCAACTGATCTTCAGCA
TCTTTTACTTTCACCAGCGTTTCTGGGTGAGCAAAAACAGGAAGGCAAAATGCCGCAAAAAAGGGAATAA
GGGCGACACGGAAATGTTGAATACTCATACTCTTCCTTTTTCAATATTATTGAAGCATTTATCAGGGTTA
TTGTCTCATGACCAAAATCCCTTAACGTGAGTTTTCGTTCCACTGAGCGTCAGACCCCGTA
Features (pLannotate 1.2.2; 26 found; start..end, strand, type, name):
     21..609     +  rep_origin     ori: high-copy-number ColE1/pMB1/pBR322/pUC origin of replication
    792..884     +  CDS            lacI (fragment): lac repressor; lacI; The lac repressor binds to the lac operator to inhibit transcription in E. coli. This inhibition can be relieved by adding lactose or isopropyl-β-D-thiogalactopyranoside (IPTG).
    897..918     +  protein_bind   CAP binding site: CAP binding activates transcription in the presence of cAMP. E. coli catabolite activator protein
    933..963     +  promoter       lac promoter: promoter for the E. coli lac operon
    971..987     +  protein_bind   lac operator: The lac repressor binds to the lac operator to inhibit transcription in E. coli. This inhibition can be relieved by adding lactose or isopropyl-β-D-thiogalactopyranoside (IPTG). lac repressor encoded by lacI
   1032..1050    +  promoter       T3 promoter: promoter for bacteriophage T3 RNA polymerase
   1085..1888    +  misc_feature   HA-L: left homology arm from the adeno-associated virus integration site (AAVS1) within intron 1 of the human PPP1R12C gene
   1895..1920    +  misc_feature   SA: splice acceptor site
   2007..2606    +  CDS            PuroR: puromycin N-acetyltransferase; pac from Streptomyces alboniger; confers resistance to puromycin
   2644..2868    +  polyA_signal   bGH poly(A) signal: bovine growth hormone polyadenylation signal
   2875..2956    -  polyA_signal   SV40 poly(A) signal: SV40 polyadenylation signal
   2979..3062    -  CDS            large T antigen (fragment): large T antigen from SV40 (simian virus 40)
   3140..3164    +  protein_bind   attB2: mutant version of attB; recombination site for the Gateway® BP reaction BP Clonase™
   3184..4569    -  CDS            SHH: SHH_HUMAN - Experimental evidence at protein level: Swiss-Prot protein existence level 1. [Sonic hedgehog protein N-product]: The dually lipidated sonic hedgehog protein N-product (ShhNp) is a morphogen which is essential for a variety of patterning events during development. Induces ventral cell fate in the neural tube and somites (PubMed:24863049). Involved in the patterning of the anterior-posterior axis of the developing limb bud (By similarity). Essential for axon guidance (By similarity). Binds to the patched (PTCH1) receptor, which functions in association with smoothened (SMO), to acti
   4587..4611    -  protein_bind   attB1: mutant version of attB; recombination site for the Gateway® BP reaction BP Clonase™
   4628..4942    -  promoter       tight TRE promoter: Tet-responsive promoter PTight, consisting of seven tet operator sequences followed by the minimal CMV promoter
   4959..5795    +  misc_feature   HA-R: right homology arm from the adeno-associated virus integration site (AAVS1) within intron 1 of the human PPP1R12C gene
   5830..5848    -  promoter       T7 promoter: promoter for bacteriophage T7 RNA polymerase
   5851..5998    +  CDS            lacZα (fragment): LacZα fragment of β-galactosidase; lacZ fragment
   6008..6311    +  CDS            ccdB (fragment): CcdB, a bacterial toxin that poisons DNA gyrase; ccdB; Plasmids containing the ccdB gene cannot be propagated in standard E. coli strains.
   6359..6628    +  CDS            tnpA (fragment): TN5P_ECOLX - Also known as tnp. Experimental evidence at protein level: Swiss-Prot protein existence level 1. Mediates transposition of transposon Tn5 by a 'cut and paste' mechanism. First, the monomeric transposase binds the 19 bp inverted DNA repeats flanking the transposon. Then, dimerization of the DNA- bound transposase creates a synaptic DNA complex. After nicking of the first DNA strand, excision of the transposon proceeds through a series of intermediates. The transposase then mediates the insertion of the transposon at a new site by strand transfer. The activity of the wild- type tran
   6660..7458    +  CDS            NeoR/KanR (fragment): aminoglycoside phosphotransferase from Tn5; aph(3')-II (or nptII); confers resistance to neomycin, kanamycin, and G418 (Geneticin®)
   7479..7529    -  misc_feature   bom (fragment): basis of mobility region from pBR322
   7556..7615    +  promoter       AmpR promoter (fragment): bla
   7708..8568    -  CDS            AmpR: β-lactamase; bla; confers resistance to ampicillin, carbenicillin, and related antibiotics
   8569..8621    -  promoter       AmpR promoter (fragment): bla
