[The description below was written by a language model from this plasmid's Addgene catalogue record and pLannotate feature annotations shown in this document.]
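Description:
AAVS1-TRE-SHH is a mammalian donor (targeting) plasmid for site-specific integration of a doxycycline-inducible human Sonic hedgehog (SHH) expression cassette into the AAVS1 safe-harbour locus, which lies in intron 1 of the human PPP1R12C gene. It was made by Gateway recombination of a full-length human SHH cDNA into the Puro-iDest destination backbone. In bacteria it replicates from a high-copy ColE1/pUC-type origin and is selected with ampicillin through the β-lactamase gene. The annotation also picks up fragments of ccdB, lacZα, a Tn5 transposase and NeoR/KanR outside the homology arms. These appear to be backbone remnants rather than functional parts of the payload.

The integrating region is bounded by left and right AAVS1 homology arms of roughly 800 bp each. Just inside the left arm, a splice acceptor precedes a promoterless puromycin N-acetyltransferase coding sequence with a bGH polyadenylation signal. Puromycin resistance should therefore depend mainly on splicing into the endogenous PPP1R12C transcript, which enriches for correctly targeted cells. The inducible unit sits in the opposite orientation: a tight TRE promoter (seven tet operators upstream of a minimal CMV promoter) drives the SHH open reading frame, which is flanked by attB1 and attB2 sites and terminated by an SV40 poly(A) signal.

No tetracycline transactivator is annotated, so an rtTA would have to come from a separate construct, and the nuclease used to cut AAVS1 is not stated either. The associated work on positional identity in forebrain organoids points to use in human pluripotent stem cells that produce the SHH morphogen on doxycycline addition.
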