Addgene plasmid #134350: AAVS1-TRE-SHH
Purpose: Targeting vector for site specific integration of doxycycline inducible expression of full length human SHH cDNA into human AAVS1 locus
Depositing lab: Lorenz Studer. Publication: Specification of positional identity in forebrain organoids. Cederquist GY, Asciolla JJ, Tchieu J, Walsh RM, Cornacchia D, Resh MD, Studer L. Nat Biotechnol. 2019 Apr;37(4):436-444. doi: 10.1038/s41587-019-0085-3. Epub 2019 Apr 1. PubMed 30936566.
Backbone
  Vector backbone: Puro-iDest
  Backbone size w/o insert (bp): 8904
  Total vector size (bp): 8681
  Vector type: Mammalian Expression
  Selectable markers: Puromycin
Growth in bacteria
  Bacterial resistance: Ampicillin, 100 μg/mL
  Growth temperature: 30°C
  Growth strain: NEB Stable
  Copy number: High Copy
Gene/Insert
  Gene/Insert name: SHH
  Species: H. sapiens (human)
  Insert size (bp): 1389
  GenBank ID: NM_000193.3
  Entrez Gene: SHH (a.k.a. HHG1, HLP3, HPE3, MCOPCB5, SMMCI, ShhNC, TPT, TPTPS)
  Cloning method: Gateway Cloning
  Sequencing primers: 5′ GTTTGTACAAAAAAGCAGGC (ATTB1); 3′ GAAATTTGTGATGCTATTGC (SV40pA-R)
Resource information
  A portion of this plasmid was derived from a plasmid made by: human SHH cDNA was purchased from Genecopoeia, Product ID:T1004
Terms and licenses: Academic/Nonprofit Terms; Industry Terms: Not Available to Industry
Depositor comments: Puro-iDEST (Addgene #75336)
How to cite: AAVS1-TRE-SHH was a gift from Lorenz Studer (Addgene plasmid # 134350 ; http://n2t.net/addgene:134350 ; RRID:Addgene_134350)
